>Addgene plasmid #118160 | Lenti-(BB)-EF1a-KRAB-dCas9-P2A-BlastR EGFP-guide3 | addgene full sequence | sequence record 240351 | Addgene NGS Result
GTTTTAGAGCTAGAAATAGCAAGTTAAAATAAGGCTAGTCCGTTATCAACTTGAAAAAGTGGCACCGAGT
CGGTGCTTTTTTGAATTCGCTAGCTAGGTCTTGAAAGGAGTGGGAATTGGCTCCGGTGCCCGTCAGTGGG
CAGAGCGCACATCGCCCACAGTCCCCGAGAAGTTGGGGGGAGGGGTCGGCAATTGATCCGGTGCCTAGAG
AAGGTGGCGCGGGGTAAACTGGGAAAGTGATGTCGTGTACTGGCTCCGCCTTTTTCCCGAGGGTGGGGGA
GAACCGTATATAAGTGCAGTAGTCGCCGTGAACGTTCTTTTTCGCAACGGGTTTGCCGCCAGAACACAGG
ACCGGTGATCCGCCACCATGGATGCTAAGTCACTAACTGCCTGGTCCCGGACACTGGTGACCTTCAAGGA
TGTATTTGTGGACTTCACCAGGGAGGAGTGGAAGCTGCTGGACACTGCTCAGCAGATCGTGTACAGAAAT
GTGATGCTGGAGAACTATAAGAACCTGGTTTCCTTGGGTTATCAGCTTACTAAGCCAGATGTGATCCTCC
GGTTGGAGAAGGGAGAAGAGCCCGGCGGTTCCGGCGGAGGGTCGATGGACAAGAAGTACAGCATCGGCCT
GGCCATCGGCACCAACTCTGTGGGCTGGGCCGTGATCACCGACGAGTACAAGGTGCCCAGCAAGAAATTC
AAGGTGCTGGGCAACACCGACCGGCACAGCATCAAGAAGAACCTGATCGGCGCCCTGCTGTTCGACAGCG
GAGAAACAGCCGAGGCCACCCGGCTGAAGAGAACCGCCAGAAGAAGATACACCAGACGGAAGAACCGGAT
CTGCTATCTGCAAGAGATCTTCAGCAACGAGATGGCCAAGGTGGACGACAGCTTCTTCCACAGACTGGAA
GAGTCCTTCCTGGTGGAAGAGGATAAGAAGCACGAGCGGCACCCCATCTTCGGCAACATCGTGGACGAGG
TGGCCTACCACGAGAAGTACCCCACCATCTACCACCTGAGAAAGAAACTGGTGGACAGCACCGACAAGGC
CGACCTGCGGCTGATCTATCTGGCCCTGGCCCACATGATCAAGTTCCGGGGCCACTTCCTGATCGAGGGC
GACCTGAACCCCGACAACAGCGACGTGGACAAGCTGTTCATCCAGCTGGTGCAGACCTACAACCAGCTGT
TCGAGGAAAACCCCATCAACGCCAGCGGCGTGGACGCCAAGGCCATCCTGTCTGCCAGACTGAGCAAGAG
CAGACGGCTGGAAAATCTGATCGCCCAGCTGCCCGGCGAGAAGAAGAATGGCCTGTTCGGCAACCTGATT
GCCCTGAGCCTGGGCCTGACCCCCAACTTCAAGAGCAACTTCGACCTGGCCGAGGATGCCAAACTGCAGC
TGAGCAAGGACACCTACGACGACGACCTGGACAACCTGCTGGCCCAGATCGGCGACCAGTACGCCGACCT
GTTTCTGGCCGCCAAGAACCTGTCCGACGCCATCCTGCTGAGCGACATCCTGAGAGTGAACACCGAGATC
ACCAAGGCCCCCCTGAGCGCCTCTATGATCAAGAGATACGACGAGCACCACCAGGACCTGACCCTGCTGA
AAGCTCTCGTGCGGCAGCAGCTGCCTGAGAAGTACAAAGAGATTTTCTTCGACCAGAGCAAGAACGGCTA
CGCCGGCTACATCGATGGCGGAGCCAGCCAGGAAGAGTTCTACAAGTTCATCAAGCCCATCCTGGAAAAG
ATGGACGGCACCGAGGAACTGCTCGTGAAGCTGAACAGAGAGGACCTGCTGCGGAAGCAGCGGACCTTCG
ACAACGGCAGCATCCCCCACCAGATCCACCTGGGAGAGCTGCACGCCATTCTGCGGCGGCAGGAAGATTT
TTACCCATTCCTGAAGGACAACCGGGAAAAGATCGAGAAGATCCTGACCTTCCGCATCCCCTACTACGTG
GGCCCTCTGGCCAGGGGAAACAGCAGATTCGCCTGGATGACCAGAAAGAGCGAGGAAACCATCACCCCCT
GGAACTTCGAGGAAGTGGTGGACAAGGGCGCCAGCGCCCAGAGCTTCATCGAGCGGATGACCAACTTCGA
TAAGAACCTGCCCAACGAGAAGGTGCTGCCCAAGCACAGCCTGCTGTACGAGTACTTCACCGTGTACAAC
GAGCTGACCAAAGTGAAATACGTGACCGAGGGAATGAGAAAGCCCGCCTTCCTGAGCGGCGAGCAGAAAA
AAGCCATCGTGGACCTGCTGTTCAAGACCAACCGGAAAGTGACCGTGAAGCAGCTGAAAGAGGACTACTT
CAAGAAAATCGAGTGCTTCGACTCCGTGGAAATCTCCGGCGTGGAAGATCGGTTCAACGCCTCCCTGGGC
ACATACCACGATCTGCTGAAAATTATCAAGGACAAGGACTTCCTGGACAATGAGGAAAACGAGGACATTC
TGGAAGATATCGTGCTGACCCTGACACTGTTTGAGGACAGAGAGATGATCGAGGAACGGCTGAAAACCTA
TGCCCACCTGTTCGACGACAAAGTGATGAAGCAGCTGAAGCGGCGGAGATACACCGGCTGGGGCAGGCTG
AGCCGGAAGCTGATCAACGGCATCCGGGACAAGCAGTCCGGCAAGACAATCCTGGATTTCCTGAAGTCCG
ACGGCTTCGCCAACAGAAACTTCATGCAGCTGATCCACGACGACAGCCTGACCTTTAAAGAGGACATCCA
GAAAGCCCAGGTGTCCGGCCAGGGCGATAGCCTGCACGAGCACATTGCCAATCTGGCCGGCAGCCCCGCC
ATTAAGAAGGGCATCCTGCAGACAGTGAAGGTGGTGGACGAGCTCGTGAAAGTGATGGGCCGGCACAAGC
CCGAGAACATCGTGATCGAAATGGCCAGAGAGAACCAGACCACCCAGAAGGGACAGAAGAACAGCCGCGA
GAGAATGAAGCGGATCGAAGAGGGCATCAAAGAGCTGGGCAGCCAGATCCTGAAAGAACACCCCGTGGAA
AACACCCAGCTGCAGAACGAGAAGCTGTACCTGTACTACCTGCAGAATGGGCGGGATATGTACGTGGACC
AGGAACTGGACATCAACCGGCTGTCCGACTACGATGTGGACGCTATCGTGCCTCAGAGCTTTCTGAAGGA
CGACTCCATCGATAACAAAGTGCTGACTCGGAGCGACAAGAACCGGGGCAAGAGCGACAACGTGCCCTCC
GAAGAGGTCGTGAAGAAGATGAAGAACTACTGGCGCCAGCTGCTGAATGCCAAGCTGATTACCCAGAGGA
AGTTCGACAATCTGACCAAGGCCGAGAGAGGCGGCCTGAGCGAACTGGATAAGGCCGGCTTCATCAAGAG
ACAGCTGGTGGAAACCCGGCAGATCACAAAGCACGTGGCACAGATCCTGGACTCCCGGATGAACACTAAG
TACGACGAGAACGACAAACTGATCCGGGAAGTGAAAGTGATCACCCTGAAGTCCAAGCTGGTGTCCGATT
TCCGGAAGGATTTCCAGTTTTACAAAGTGCGCGAGATCAACAACTACCACCACGCCCACGACGCCTACCT
GAACGCCGTCGTGGGAACCGCCCTGATCAAAAAGTACCCTAAGCTGGAAAGCGAGTTCGTGTACGGCGAC
TACAAGGTGTACGACGTGCGGAAGATGATCGCCAAGAGCGAGCAGGAAATCGGCAAGGCTACCGCCAAGT
ACTTCTTCTACAGCAACATCATGAACTTTTTCAAGACCGAGATTACCCTGGCCAACGGCGAGATCCGGAA
GCGGCCTCTGATCGAGACAAACGGCGAAACAGGCGAGATCGTGTGGGATAAGGGCCGGGACTTTGCCACC
GTGCGGAAAGTGCTGTCTATGCCCCAAGTGAATATCGTGAAAAAGACCGAGGTGCAGACAGGCGGCTTCA
GCAAAGAGTCTATCCTGCCCAAGAGGAACAGCGACAAGCTGATCGCCAGAAAGAAGGACTGGGACCCTAA
GAAGTACGGCGGCTTCGACAGCCCCACCGTGGCCTATTCTGTGCTGGTGGTGGCCAAAGTGGAAAAGGGC
AAGTCCAAGAAACTGAAGAGTGTGAAAGAGCTGCTGGGGATCACCATCATGGAAAGAAGCAGCTTCGAGA
AGAATCCCATCGACTTTCTGGAAGCCAAGGGCTACAAAGAAGTGAAAAAGGACCTGATCATCAAGCTGCC
TAAGTACTCCCTGTTCGAGCTGGAAAACGGCCGGAAGAGAATGCTGGCCTCTGCCGGCGAACTGCAGAAG
GGAAACGAACTGGCCCTGCCCTCCAAATATGTGAACTTCCTGTACCTGGCCAGCCACTATGAGAAGCTGA
AGGGCTCCCCCGAGGATAATGAGCAGAAACAGCTGTTTGTGGAACAGCACAAACACTACCTGGACGAGAT
CATCGAGCAGATCAGCGAGTTCTCCAAGAGAGTGATCCTGGCCGACGCTAATCTGGACAAGGTGCTGAGC
GCCTACAACAAGCACAGAGACAAGCCTATCAGAGAGCAGGCCGAGAATATCATCCACCTGTTTACCCTGA
CCAGTCTGGGAGCCCCTGCCGCCTTCAAGTACTTTGACACCACCATCGACCGGAAGAGGTACACCAGCAC
CAAAGAGGTGCTGGACGCCACCCTGATCCACCAGAGCATCACCGGCCTGTACGAGACACGGATCGACCTG
TCTCAGCTGGGAGGCGACGCCTATCCCTATGACGTGCCCGATTATGCCAGCCTGGGCAGCGGCTCCCCCA
AGAAAAAACGCAAGGTGGAAGATCCTAAGAAAAAGCGGAAAGTGGACGGCATTGGTAGTGGGAGCAACGG
CAGCAGCGGGGATCCGGCCGCAACAAACTTCTCTCTGCTGAAACAAGCCGGAGATGTCGAAGAGAATCCT
GGACCGATGGCCAAGCCTTTGTCTCAAGAAGAATCCACCCTCATTGAAAGAGCAACGGCTACAATCAACA
GCATCCCCATCTCTGAAGACTACAGCGTCGCCAGCGCAGCTCTCTCTAGCGACGGCCGCATCTTCACTGG
TGTCAATGTATATCATTTTACTGGGGGACCTTGTGCAGAACTCGTGGTGCTGGGCACTGCTGCTGCTGCG
GCAGCTGGCAACCTGACTTGTATCGTCGCGATCGGAAATGAGAACAGGGGCATCTTGAGCCCCTGCGGAC
GGTGCCGACAGGTGCTTCTCGATCTGCATCCTGGGATCAAAGCCATAGTGAAGGACAGTGATGGACAGCC
GACGGCAGTTGGGATTCGTGAATTGCTGCCCTCTGGTTATGTGTGGGAGGGCTAAGAATTCGATATCAAG
CTTATCGGTAATCAACCTCTGGATTACAAAATTTGTGAAAGATTGACTGGTATTCTTAACTATGTTGCTC
CTTTTACGCTATGTGGATACGCTGCTTTAATGCCTTTGTATCATGCTATTGCTTCCCGTATGGCTTTCAT
TTTCTCCTCCTTGTATAAATCCTGGTTGCTGTCTCTTTATGAGGAGTTGTGGCCCGTTGTCAGGCAACGT
GGCGTGGTGTGCACTGTGTTTGCTGACGCAACCCCCACTGGTTGGGGCATTGCCACCACCTGTCAGCTCC
TTTCCGGGACTTTCGCTTTCCCCCTCCCTATTGCCACGGCGGAACTCATCGCCGCCTGCCTTGCCCGCTG
CTGGACAGGGGCTCGGCTGTTGGGCACTGACAATTCCGTGGTGTTGTCGGGGAAATCATCGTCCTTTCCT
TGGCTGCTCGCCTGTGTTGCCACCTGGATTCTGCGCGGGACGTCCTTCTGCTACGTCCCTTCGGCCCTCA
ATCCAGCGGACCTTCCTTCCCGCGGCCTGCTGCCGGCTCTGCGGCCTCTTCCGCGTCTTCGCCTTCGCCC
TCAGACGAGTCGGATCTCCCTTTGGGCCGCCTCCCCGCGTCGACTTTAAGACCAATGACTTACAAGGCAG
CTGTAGATCTTAGCCACTTTTTAAAAGAAAAGGGGGGACTGGAAGGGCTAATTCACTCCCAACGAAGACA
AGATCTGCTTTTTGCTTGTACTGGGTCTCTCTGGTTAGACCAGATCTGAGCCTGGGAGCTCTCTGGCTAA
CTAGGGAACCCACTGCTTAAGCCTCAATAAAGCTTGCCTTGAGTGCTTCAAGTAGTGTGTGCCCGTCTGT
TGTGTGACTCTGGTAACTAGAGATCCCTCAGACCCTTTTAGTCAGTGTGGAAAATCTCTAGCAGGGCCCG
TTTAAACCCGCTGATCAGCCTCGACTGTGCCTTCTAGTTGCCAGCCATCTGTTGTTTGCCCCTCCCCCGT
GCCTTCCTTGACCCTGGAAGGTGCCACTCCCACTGTCCTTTCCTAATAAAATGAGGAAATTGCATCGCAT
TGTCTGAGTAGGTGTCATTCTATTCTGGGGGGTGGGGTGGGGCAGGACAGCAAGGGGGAGGATTGGGAAG
ACAATAGCAGGCATGCTGGGGATGCGGTGGGCTCTATGGCTTCTGAGGCGGAAAGAACCAGCTGGGGCTC
TAGGGGGTATCCCC
[124 nt withheld, positions 6525-6648]
C
[91 nt withheld, positions 6650-6740]
A
[49 nt withheld, positions 6742-6790]
CCTTTGACGTTGGAGTCCACGTTCTTT
[37 nt withheld, positions 6818-6854]
ACCCTATCTCGGTCTATTCTTTTGATTTATAAGGGATTTTGCCGATTTCGGCCTATTGGTTAAAAAATGA
GCTGATTTAACAAAAATTTAACGCGAATTAATTCTGTGGAATGTGTGTCAGTTAGGGTGTGGAAAGTCCC
CAGGCTCCCCAGCAGGCAGAAGTATGCAAAGCATGCATCTCAATTAGTCAGCAACCAGGTGTGGAAAGTC
CCCAGGCTCCCCAGCAGGCAGAAGTATGCAAAGCATGCATCTCAATTAGTCAGCAACCATAGTCCCGCCC
CTAACTCCGCCCATCCCGCCCCTAACTCCGCCCAGTTCCGCCCATTCTCCGCCCCATGGCTGACTAATTT
TTTTTATTTATGCAGAGGCCGAGGCCGCCTCTGCCTCTGAGCTATTCCAGAAGTAGTGAGGAGGCTTTTT
TGGAGGCCTAGGCTTTTGCAAAAAGCTCCCGGGAGCTTGTATATCCATTTTCGGATCTGATCAGCACGTG
TTGACAATTAATCATCGGCATAGTATATCGGCATAGTATAATACGACAAGGTGAGGAACTAAACCATGGC
CAAGTTGACCAGTGCCGTTCCGGTGCTCACCGCGCGCGACGTCGCCGGAGCGGTCGAGTTCTGGACCGAC
CGGCTCGGGTTCTCCCGGGACTTCGTGGAGGACGACTTCGCCGGTGTGGTCCGGGACGACGTGACCCTGT
TCATCAGCGCGGTCCAGGACCAGGTGGTGCCGGACAACACCCTGGCCTGGGTGTGGGTGCGCGGCCTGGA
CGAGCTGTACGCCGAGTGGTCGGAGGTCGTGTCCACGAACTTCCGGGACGCCTCCGGGCCGGCCATGACC
GAGATCGGCGAGCAGCCGTGGGGGCGGGAGTTCGCCCTGCGCGACCCGGCCGGCAACTGCGTGCACTTCG
TGGCCGAGGAGCAGGACTGACACGTGCTACGAGATTTCGATTCCACCGCCGCCTTCTATGAAAGGTTGGG
CTTCGGAATCGTTTTCCGGGACGCCGGCTGGATGATCCTCCAGCGCGGGGATCTCATGCTGGAGTTCTTC
GCCCACCCCAACTTGTTTATTGCAGCTTATAATGGTTACAAATAAAGCAATAGCATCACAAATTTCACAA
ATAAAGCATTTTTTTCACTGCATTCTAGTTGTGGTTTGTCCAAACTCATCAATGTATCTTATCATGTCTG
TATACCGTCGACCTCTAGCTAGAGCTTGGCGTAATCATGGTCATAGCTGTTTCCTGTGTGAAATTGTTAT
CCGCTCACAATTCCACACAACATACGAGCCGGAAGCATAAAGTGTAAAGCCTGGGGTGCCTAATGAGTGA
GCTAACTCACATTAATTGCGTTGCGCTCACTGCCCGCTTTCCAGTCGGGAAACCTGTCGTGCCAGCTGCA
TTAATGAATCGGCCAACGCGCGGGGAGAGGCGGTTTGCGTATTGGGCGCTCTTCCGCTTCCTCGCTCACT
GACTCGCTGCGCTCGGTCGTTCGGCTGCGGCGAGCGGTATCAGCTCACTCAAAGGCGGTAATACGGTTAT
CCACAGAATCAGGGGATAACGCAGGAAAGAACATGTGAGCAAAAGGCCAGCAAAAGGCCAGGAACCGTAA
AAAGGCCGCGTTGCTGGCGTTTTTCCATAGGCTCCGCCCCCCTGACGAGCATCACAAAAATCGACGCTCA
AGTCAGAGGTGGCGAAACCCGACAGGACTATAAAGATACCAGGCGTTTCCCCCTGGAAGCTCCCTCGTGC
GCTCTCCTGTTCCGACCCTGCCGCTTACCGGATACCTGTCCGCCTTTCTCCCTTCGGGAAGCGTGGCGCT
TTCTCATAGCTCACGCTGTAGGTATCTCAGTTCGGTGTAGGTCGTTCGCTCCAAGCTGGGCTGTGTGCAC
GAACCCCCCGTTCAGCCCGACCGCTGCGCCTTATCCGGTAACTATCGTCTTGAGTCCAACCCGGTAAGAC
ACGACTTATCGCCACTGGCAGCAGCCACTGGTAACAGGATTAGCAGAGCGAGGTATGTAGGCGGTGCTAC
AGAGTTCTTGAAGTGGTGGCCTAACTACGGCTACACTAGAAGAACAGTATTTGGTATCTGCGCTCTGCTG
AAGCCAGTTACCTTCGGAAAAAGAGTTGGTAGCTCTTGATCCGGCAAACAAACCACCGCTGGTAGCGGTG
GTTTTTTTGTTTGCAAGCAGCAGATTACGCGCAGAAAAAAAGGATCTCAAGAAGATCCTTTGATCTTTTC
TACGGGGTCTGACGCTCAGTGGAACGAAAACTCACGTTAAGGGATTTTGGTCATGAGATTATCAAAAAGG
ATCTTCACCTAGATCCTTTTAAATTAAAAATGAAGTTTTAAATCAATCTAAAGTATATATGAGTAAACTT
GGTCTGACAGTTACCAATGCTTAATCAGTGAGGCACCTATCTCAGCGATCTGTCTATTTCGTTCATCCAT
AGTTGCCTGACTCCCCGTCGTGTAGATAACTACGATACGGGAGGGCTTACCATCTGGCCCCAGTGCTGCA
ATGATACCGCGAGACCCACGCTCACCGGCTCCAGATTTATCAGCAATAAACCAGCCAGCCGGAAGGGCCG
AGCGCAGAAGTGGTCCTGCAACTTTATCCGCCTCCATCCAGTCTATTAATTGTTGCCGGGAAGCTAGAGT
AAGTAGTTCGCCAGTTAATAGTTTGCGCAACGTTGTTGCCATTGCTACAGGCATCGTGGTGTCACGCTCG
TCGTTTGGTATGGCTTCATTCAGCTCCGGTTCCCAACGATCAAGGCGAGTTACATGATCCCCCATGTTGT
GCAAAAAAGCGGTTAGCTCCTTCGGTCCTCCGATCGTTGTCAGAAGTAAGTTGGCCGCAGTGTTATCACT
CATGGTTATGGCAGCACTGCATAATTCTCTTACTGTCATGCCATCCGTAAGATGCTTTTCTGTGACTGGT
GAGTACTCAACCAAGTCATTCTGAGAATAGTGTATGCGGCGACCGAGTTGCTCTTGCCCGGCGTCAATAC
GGGATAATACCGCGCCACATAGCAGAACTTTAAAAGTGCTCATCATTGGAAAACGTTCTTCGGGGCGAAA
ACTCTCAAGGATCTTACCGCTGTTGAGATCCAGTTCGATGTAACCCACTCGTGCACCCAACTGATCTTCA
GCATCTTTTACTTTCACCAGCGTTTCTGGGTGAGCAAAAACAGGAAGGCAAAATGCCGCAAAAAAGGGAA
TAAGGGCGACACGGAAATGTTGAATACTCATACTCTTCCTTTTTCAATATTATTGAAGCATTTATCAGGG
TTATTGTCTCATGAGCGGATACATATTTGAATGTATTTAGAAAAATAAACAAATAGGGGTTCCGCGCACA
TTTCCCCGAAAAGTGCCACCTGACGTCGACGGATCGGGAGATCTCCCGATCCCCTATGGTGCACTCTCAG
TACAATCTGCTCTGATGCCGCATAGTTAAGCCAGTATCTGCTCCCTGCTTGTGTGTTGGAGGTCGCTGAG
TAGTGCGCGAGCAAAATTTAAGCTACAACAAGGCAAGGCTTGACCGACAATTGCATGAAGAATCTGCTTA
GGGTTAGGCGTTTTGCGCTGCTTCGCGATGTACGGGCCAGATATACGCGTTGACATTGATTATTGACTAG
TTATTAATAGTAATCAATTACGGGGTCATTAGTTCATAGCCCATATATGGAGTTCCGCGTTACATAACTT
ACGGTAAATGGCCCGCCTGGCTGACCGCCCAACGACCCCCGCCCATTGACGTCAATAATGACGTATGTTC
CCATAGTAACGCCAATAGGGACTTTCCATTGACGTCAATGGGTGGAGTATTTACGGTAAACTGCCCACTT
GGCAGTACATCAAGTGTATCATATGCCAAGTACGCCCCCTATTGACGTCAATGACGGTAAATGGCCCGCC
TGGCATTATGCCCAGTACATGACCTTATGGGACTTTCCTACTTGGCAGTACATCTACGTATTAGTCATCG
CTATTACCATGGTGATGCGGTTTTGGCAGTACATCAATGGGCGTGGATAGCGGTTTGACTCACGGGGATT
TCCAAGTCTCCACCCCATTGACGTCAATGGGAGTTTGTTTTGGCACCAAAATCAACGGGACTTTCCAAAA
TGTCGTAACAACTCCGCCCCATTGACGCAAATGGGCGGTAGGCGTGTACGGTGGGAGGTCTATATAAGCA
GCGCGTTTTGCCTGTACTGGGTCTCTCTGGTTAGACCAGATCTGAGCCTGGGAGCTCTCTGGCTAACTAG
GGAACCCACTGCTTAAGCCTCAATAAAGCTTGCCTTGAGTGCTTCAAGTAGTGTGTGCCCGTCTGTTGTG
TGACTCTGGTAACTAGAGATCCCTCAGACCCTTTTAGTCAGTGTGGAAAATCTCTAGCAGTGGCGCCCGA
ACAGGGACTTGAAAGCGAAAGGGAAACCAGAGGAGCTCTCTCGACGCAGGACTCGGCTTGCTGAAGCGCG
CACGGCAAGAGGCGAGGGGCGGCGACTGGTGAGTACGCCAAAAATTTTGACTAGCGGAGGCTAGAAGGAG
AGAGATGGGTGCGAGAGCGTCAGTATTAAGCGGGGGAGAATTAGATCGCGATGGGAAAAAATTCGGTTAA
GGCCAGGGGGAAAGAAAAAATATAAATTAAAACATATAGTATGGGCAAGCAGGGAGCTAGAACGATTCGC
AGTTAATCCTGGCCTGTTAGAAACATCAGAAGGCTGTAGACAAATACTGGGACAGCTACAACCATCCCTT
CAGACAGGATCAGAAGAACTTAGATCATTATATAATACAGTAGCAACCCTCTATTGTGTGCATCAAAGGA
TAGAGATAAAAGACACCAAGGAAGCTTTAGACAAGATAGAGGAAGAGCAAAACAAAAGTAAGACCACCGC
ACAGCAAGCGGCCGCTGATCTTCAGACCTGGAGGAGGAGATATGAGGGACAATTGGAGAAGTGAATTATA
TAAATATAAAGTAGTAAAAATTGAACCATTAGGAGTAGCACCCACCAAGGCAAAGAGAAGAGTGGTGCAG
AGAGAAAAAAGAGCAGTGGGAATAGGAGCTTTGTTCCTTGGGTTCTTGGGAGCAGCAGGAAGCACTATGG
GCGCAGCGTCAATGACGCTGACGGTACAGGCCAGACAATTATTGTCTGGTATAGTGCAGCAGCAGAACAA
TTTGCTGAGGGCTATTGAGGCGCAACAGCATCTGTTGCAACTCACAGTCTGGGGCATCAAGCAGCTCCAG
GCAAGAATCCTGGCTGTGGAAAGATACCTAAAGGATCAACAGCTCCTGGGGATTTGGGGTTGCTCTGGAA
AACTCATTTGCACCACTGCTGTGCCTTGGAATGCTAGTTGGAGTAATAAATCTCTGGAACAGATTTGGAA
TCACACGACCTGGATGGAGTGGGACAGAGAAATTAACAATTACACAAGCTTAATACACTCCTTAATTGAA
GAATCGCAAAACCAGCAAGAAAAGAATGAACAAGAATTATTGGAATTAGATAAATGGGCAAGTTTGTGGA
ATTGGTTTAACATAACAAATTGGCTGTGGTATATAAAATTATTCATAATGATAGTAGGAGGCTTGGTAGG
TTTAAGAATAGTTTTTGCTGTACTTTCTATAGTGAATAGAGTTAGGCAGGGATATTCACCATTATCGTTT
CAGACCCACCTCCCAACCCCGAGGGGACCCGACAGGCCCGAAGGAATAGAAGAAGAAGGTGGAGAGAGAG
ACAGAGACAGATCCATTCGATTAGTGAACGGATCGGCACTGCGTGCGCCAATTCTGCAGACAAATGGCAG
TATTCATCCACAATTTTAAAAGAAAAGGGGGGATTGGGGGGTACAGTGCAGGGGAAAGAATAGTAGACAT
AATAGCAACAGACATACAAACTAAAGAATTACAAAAACAAATTACAAAAATTCAAAATTTTCGGGTTTAT
TACAGGGACAGCAGAGATCCAGTTTGGTTAATTAAGGTACCGAGGGCCTATTTCCCATGATTCCTTCATA
TTTGCATATACGATACAAGGCTGTTAGAGAGATAATTAGAATTAATTTGACTGTAAACACAAAGATATTA
GTACAAAATACGTGACGTAGAAAGTAATAATTTCTTGGGTAGTTTGCAGTTTTAAAATTATGTTTTAAAA
TGGACTATCATATGCTTACCGTAACTTGAAAGTATTTCGATTTCTTGGCTTTATATATCTTGTGGAAAGG
ACGAAACACCGGATGCCGTTCTTCTGCTTGT
Features (pLannotate 1.2.2; 36 found; start..end, strand, type, name):
      1..76      +  misc_RNA       gRNA scaffold: guide RNA scaffold for the Streptococcus pyogenes CRISPR/Cas9 system
     94..112     +  CDS            small t antigen (fragment): SV40 (simian virus 40) small t antigen
    138..349     +  promoter       EF-1α core promoter: core promoter for human elongation factor EF-1α
    398..583     +  CDS            KRAB: Krüppel-associated box (KRAB) transcriptional repression domain from the human zinc finger protein ZNF10 (Margolin et al., 1994)
    605..4708    +  CDS            Cas9: Cas9 (Csn1) endonuclease from the Streptococcus pyogenes Type II CRISPR/Cas system generates RNA-guided double strand breaks in DNA
   4907..5305    +  CDS            BSD: blasticidin S deaminase; Aspergillus terreus BSD; confers resistance to blasticidin
   5306..5327    +  misc_feature   MCS (fragment): pBluescript multiple cloning site
   5330..5918    +  misc_feature   WPRE: woodchuck hepatitis virus posttranscriptional regulatory element
   5969..5988    +  misc_feature   cPPT/CTS (fragment): central polypurine tract and central termination sequence of HIV-1
   5990..6223    +  LTR            3' LTR (ΔU3): self-inactivating 3' long terminal repeat (LTR) from HIV-1
   6255..6479    +  polyA_signal   bGH poly(A) signal: bovine growth hormone polyadenylation signal
   6483..6504    +  promoter       SV40 promoter (fragment): SV40 enhancer and early promoter
   6525..6953    +  rep_origin     f1 ori (sequence partly withheld): f1 bacteriophage origin of replication; arrow indicates direction of (+) strand synthesis
   6967..7296    +  promoter       SV40 promoter: SV40 enhancer and early promoter
   7344..7391    +  promoter       EM7 promoter: synthetic bacterial promoter&nbsp
   7410..7784    +  CDS            BleoR: antibiotic-binding protein; Sh ble from Streptoalloteichus hindustanus; confers resistance to bleomycin, phleomycin, and Zeocin™
   7794..7919    +  CDS            ble (fragment): BLE_KLEPN - Experimental evidence at protein level: Swiss-Prot protein existence level 1. Binding protein with a strong affinity to the bleomycin family of antibiotics. Binds to CL990; an antimitotic-antibiotic compound. From Klebsiella pneumoniae.
   7914..8035    +  polyA_signal   SV40 poly(A) signal: SV40 polyadenylation signal
   8106..8128    -  protein_bind   lac operator (fragment): The lac repressor binds to the lac operator to inhibit transcription in E. coli. This inhibition can be relieved by adding lactose or isopropyl-β-D-thiogalactopyranoside (IPTG). lac repressor encoded by lacI
   8132..8162    -  promoter       lac promoter: promoter for the E. coli lac operon
   8177..8198    -  protein_bind   CAP binding site: CAP binding activates transcription in the presence of cAMP. E. coli catabolite activator protein
   8211..8303    -  CDS            lacI (fragment): lac repressor; lacI; The lac repressor binds to the lac operator to inhibit transcription in E. coli. This inhibition can be relieved by adding lactose or isopropyl-β-D-thiogalactopyranoside (IPTG).
   8486..9074    -  rep_origin     ori: high-copy-number ColE1/pMB1/pBR322/pUC origin of replication
   9245..10105   -  CDS            AmpR: β-lactamase; bla; confers resistance to ampicillin, carbenicillin, and related antibiotics
  10106..10210   -  promoter       AmpR promoter: bla
  10269..10321   -  misc_feature   bom (fragment): basis of mobility region from pBR322
  10476..10855   +  enhancer       CMV enhancer: human cytomegalovirus immediate early enhancer
  10856..11055   +  promoter       CMV promoter: human cytomegalovirus (CMV) immediate early promoter
  11073..11253   +  LTR            5' LTR (truncated): truncated 5' long terminal repeat (LTR) from HIV-1
  11300..11425   +  misc_feature   HIV-1 Ψ: packaging signal of human immunodeficiency virus type 1
  11409..11772   +  CDS            HIV-1 gag (fragment): gag protein from human immunodeficiency virus 1; gag
  11918..12151   +  misc_feature   RRE: The Rev response element (RRE) of HIV-1 allows for Rev-dependent mRNA export from the nucleus to the cytoplasm.
  12528..12628   +  CDS            Rev (fragment): human immunodeficiency virus 1 (HIV-1) Rev protein; rev; enhances nuclear export of unspliced and incompletely spliced viral mRNAs
  12678..12795   +  misc_feature   cPPT/CTS: central polypurine tract and central termination sequence of HIV-1
  12846..13086   +  promoter       U6 promoter: RNA polymerase III promoter for human U6 snRNA
  13096..13115   -  CDS            VC155 (fragment): C-terminal fragment of mVenus for use in bimolecular fluorescence complementation (BiFC) (Kodama and Hu, 2010)
