[The description below was written by a language model from this plasmid's Addgene catalogue record and pLannotate feature annotations shown in this document.]
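Description:
Lenti-(BB)-EF1a-KRAB-dCas9-P2A-BlastR EGFP-guide3 is an all-in-one, third-generation-style lentiviral CRISPR interference plasmid of about 13.1 kb, derived from a lentiCRISPR-type backbone. It is maintained in E. coli as a high-copy plasmid through a ColE1/pUC origin and ampicillin resistance (AmpR). The backbone also carries an f1 origin and an SV40/EM7-driven BleoR cassette lying outside the viral genome. The transfer region is framed by a CMV enhancer/promoter fused to a truncated HIV-1 5' LTR and a self-inactivating ΔU3 3' LTR followed by a bGH polyadenylation signal. Between them are the Ψ packaging signal, RRE for Rev-dependent RNA export, cPPT/CTS, and a WPRE that boosts transcript expression.

The payload consists of two expression units. A human U6 Pol III promoter drives a single guide RNA: a 20-nt spacer directed against the EGFP coding sequence joined to the S. pyogenes gRNA scaffold. The spacer is picked up by the annotation as a short reverse-strand match to an mVenus fragment, consistent with a GFP-family target. Downstream, the EF-1α core promoter drives the ZNF10 KRAB repression domain fused to catalytically inactive S. pyogenes Cas9. The catalogue records a C-terminal HA tag, and a P2A peptide links the fusion to blasticidin S deaminase, so repressor and selection marker come from one transcript. The HA tag and P2A are not annotated separately in the feature table. The depositor notes an N1396S substitution in dCas9 that is not known to affect function.

Because the guide targets EGFP rather than an endogenous human locus, the construct is intended as a negative control for CRISPRi experiments in blasticidin-selected transduced mammalian cells.
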