Addgene plasmid #118160: Lenti-(BB)-EF1a-KRAB-dCas9-P2A-BlastR EGFP-guide3
Purpose: CRISPRi negative control. Catalytically inactive Cas9 from S. pyogenes with 2A-BlastR under the EF1a core promoter, and sgRNA3 against the EGFP CDS
Depositing lab: Jorge Ferrer. Depositing organization: Imperial College London.
Backbone
  Vector backbone: Lenti-(BB)-EF1a-KRAB-dCas9-P2A-BlastR
  Backbone manufacturer: Feng Zhang (Addgene #52961)
  Vector type: Mammalian Expression, Lentiviral, CRISPR
  Selectable markers: Blasticidin
Growth in bacteria
  Bacterial resistance: Ampicillin, 100 μg/mL
  Growth temperature: 37°C
  Growth strain: Stbl3
  Copy number: High Copy
Gene/Insert
  Gene/Insert name: KRAB-dCas9-2A-BlastR
  gRNA/shRNA sequence: GATGCCGTTCTTCTGCTTGT
  Species: H. sapiens (human)
  Insert size (bp): 4907
  Promoter: EF1a core and U6
  Tag / fusion protein: HA (C terminal on insert)
  Cloning method: Restriction Enzyme; 5′ cloning site Unknown (destroyed during cloning); 3′ cloning site Unknown (destroyed during cloning)
  Sequencing primers: 5′ GATCCGCCACCATGGATGC
Terms and licenses: Academic/Nonprofit Terms; Industry Terms: Not Available to Industry
Depositor comments: Note: Plasmid contains a N1396S mutation in dCas9. This mutation is not known to affect plasmid function.
How to cite: Lenti-(BB)-EF1a-KRAB-dCas9-P2A-BlastR EGFP-guide3 was a gift from Jorge Ferrer (Addgene plasmid # 118160 ; http://n2t.net/addgene:118160 ; RRID:Addgene_118160)
