>Addgene plasmid #118160 | Lenti-(BB)-EF1a-KRAB-dCas9-P2A-BlastR EGFP-guide3 | depositor partial sequence | sequence record 223223 | Guide RNA, gRNA scaffold, EF1a core promoter, KRAB domain
NNNNNNNNNNNTNNTTGNAGTTTTAATTATGTTTTAAATGGACTATCATATGCTTACCGTAACTTGAAAG
TATTTCGATTTCTTGGCTTTATATATCTTGTGGAAAGGACGAAACACCGGATGCCGTTCTTCTGCTTGTG
TTTTAGAGCTAGAAATAGCAAGTTAAAATAAGGCTAGTCCGTTATCAACTTGAAAAAGTGGCACCGAGTC
GGTGCTTTTTTGAATTCGCTAGCTAGGTCTTGAAAGGAGTGGGAATTGGCTCCGGTGCCCGTCAGTGGGC
AGAGCGCACATCGCCCACAGTCCCCGAGAAGTTGGGGGGAGGGGTCGGCAATTGATCCGGTGCCTAGAGA
AGGTGGCGCGGGGTAAACTGGGAAAGTGATGTCGTGTACTGGCTCCGCCTTTTTCCCGAGGGTGGGGGAG
AACCGTATATAAGTGCAGTAGTCGCCGTGAACGTTCTTTTTCGCAACGGGTTTGCCGCCAGAACACAGGA
CCGGTGATCCGCCACCATGGATGCTAAGTCACTAACTGCCTGGTCCCGGACACTGGTGACCTTCAAGGAT
GTATTTGTGGACTTCACCAGGGAGGAGTGGAAGCTGCTGGACACTGCTCAGCAGATCGTGTACAGAAATG
TGATGCTGGAGAACTATAAGAACCTGGTTTCCTTGGGTTATCAGCTTACTAAGCCAGATGTGATCCTCCG
GTTGGAGAAGGGAGAAGAGCCCGGCGGTTCCGGCGGAGGGTCGATGGACAAGAAGTACAGCATCGGCCTG
GCCATCGGCACCAACTCTGTGGGCTGGGCCGTGATCACCGACGAGTACAAGGTGCCCAGCAAGAAATTCA
AGGTGCTGGGCAACACCGACCGGCACAGCATCAAGAAGAACCTGATCGGCGCCCTGCTGTTCGACAGCGG
AGAAACAGCCGAGGCCACCCGGCTGAAGAGAACCGCCAGAAGAAGATACACCAGACGGAAGAACCGGATC
TGCTATCTGCAAGAGATCTTCAGCAACGAGATGGCCAAGGTGGACGACAGCTTCTTCCAAAGACTGGAAG
AGTCCTTCCTGGTGGAAAAAGGATAAAAAGCACAACCGGCACCCCATCTTCGGCAACATCCTGGAACAAG
GTGGCCTACCCCCAAAAAGTACCCCCACCTTCTACCACCTGGAAAAGAAAACTGGGTGGAACAGCACCGA
ACAAGGCCCAACCTGGGGGCTGAATCTAATTGGGCCCTGGGCCCAAATGAAACAAGTTTCCGGGGGCCCT
TTCTCGAATTAAAGGGGCAACCTTGAACCCCGGAAAAAACCGGCAACGTGGGAAAAAACTTGTTATCCAC
CGCTTGGTGGCAAACNCTTCAACCAACCGTTGTTCGAAGANGAAAACCCTCTTACANNCCCGCGAGGGGG
GTGGGGAACCGCACAGGCCCTCCTCCGGGTCNCGCCAACANATNNGANAAAGAACCAAACGCTGGTGGAA
AAATCAATTAGCCCCCCCCTTCTCTCGCGNCGAAGAAAAATANNGATTNGCGTTTTGTGGCGANNCACCT
GTANATGTCCCCGGGNANTCGGGGGCGTGGGACACCCCCACCTTNTTTNGAAAAGGCCTTNTCCCTGCCG
CCTCGGGAAAGAAGTNTANTCATCTCTNTNGCTGGAAGAAGAAACCAGCCNATTTTA
